>Addgene plasmid #19472 | pcDNA5/FRT/TO DNAJB4 | depositor full sequence | sequence record 9108 | Author sequence
GACGGATCGGGAGATCTCCCGATCCCCTATGGTGCACTCTCAGTACAATCTGCTCTGATGCCGCATAGTT
AAGCCAGTATCTGCTCCCTGCTTGTGTGTTGGAGGTCGCTGAGTAGTGCGCGAGCAAAATTTAAGCTACA
ACAAGGCAAGGCTTGACCGACAATTGCATGAAGAATCTGCTTAGGGTTAGGCGTTTTGCGCTGCTTCGCG
ATGTACGGGCCAGATATACGCGTTGACATTGATTATTGACTAGTTATTAATAGTAATCAATTACGGGGTC
ATTAGTTCATAGCCCATATATGGAGTTCCGCGTTACATAACTTACGGTAAATGGCCCGCCTGGCTGACCG
CCCAACGACCCCCGCCCATTGACGTCAATAATGACGTATGTTCCCATAGTAACGCCAATAGGGACTTTCC
ATTGACGTCAATGGGTGGAGTATTTACGGTAAACTGCCCACTTGGCAGTACATCAAGTGTATCATATGCC
AAGTACGCCCCCTATTGACGTCAATGACGGTAAATGGCCCGCCTGGCATTATGCCCAGTACATGACCTTA
TGGGACTTTCCTACTTGGCAGTACATCTACGTATTAGTCATCGCTATTACCATGGTGATGCGGTTTTGGC
AGTACATCAATGGGCGTGGATAGCGGTTTGACTCACGGGGATTTCCAAGTCTCCACCCCATTGACGTCAA
TGGGAGTTTGTTTTGGCACCAAAATCAACGGGACTTTCCAAAATGTCGTAACAACTCCGCCCCATTGACG
CAAATGGGCGGTAGGCGTGTACGGTGGGAGGTCTATATAAGCAGAGCTCTCCCTATCAGTGATAGAGATC
TCCCTATCAGTGATAGAGATCGTCGACGAGCTCGTTTAGTGAACCGTCAGATCGCCTGGAGACGCCATCC
ACGCTGTTTTGACCTCCATAGAAGACACCGGGACCGATCCAGCCTCCGGACTCTAGCGTTTAAACTTAAG
CTTGGTACCGAGCTCGGATCCACCATGGGGAAAGACTATTATTGCATTTTGGGAATTGAGAAAGGAGCTT
CAGATGAAGATATTAAAAAGGCTTACCGAAAACAAGCCCTCAAATTTCATCCGGACAAGAACAAATCTCC
TCAGGCAGAGGAAAAATTTAAAGAGGTCGCAGAAGCTTATGAAGTATTGAGTGATCCTAAAAAGAGAGAA
ATATATGATCAGTTTGGGGAGGAAGGGTTGAAAGGAGGAGCAGGAGGTACTGATGGACAAGGAGGTACCT
TCCGGTACACCTTTCATGGCGATCCTCATGCTACATTTGCTGCATTTTTCGGAGGGTCCAACCCCTTTGA
AATTTTCTTTGGAAGACGAATGGGTGGTGGTAGAGATTCTGAAGAAATGGAAATAGATGGTGATCCTTTT
AGTGCCTTTGGTTTCAGCATGAATGGATATCCAAGAGACAGGAATTCTGTGGGGCCATCCCGCCTCAAAC
AAGATCCTCCAGTTATTCATGAACTTAGAGTATCACTTGAAGAGATATATAGTGGTTGTACCAAACGGAT
GAAGATTTCTCGAAAAAGGCTAAACGCTGATGGAAGGAGTTACAGATCTGAGGACAAAATTCTTACCATT
GAGATTAAAAAAGGGTGGAAAGAAGGCACCAAAATTACTTTTCCAAGAGAAGGAGATGAAACACCAAATA
GTATTCCAGCAGACATTGTTTTTATCATTAAAGACAAAGATCATCCAAAATTTAAAAGGGATGGATCAAA
TATAATTTATACTGCTAAAATTAGTTTACGAGAGGCATTGTGTGGCTGCTCAATTAATGTACCAACACTG
GATGGAAGAAACATACCTATGTCAGTAAATGATATTGTGAAACCCGGAATGAGGAGAAGAATTATTGGAT
ATGGGCTGCCATTTCCAAAAAATCCTGACCAACGTGGTGACCTTCTAATAGAATTTGAGGTGTCCTTCCC
AGATACTATATCTTCTTCATCCAAAGAAGTACTTAGGAAACATCTTCCTGCCTCATAGGCGGCCGCTCGA
GTCTAGAGGGCCCGTTTAAACCCGCTGATCAGCCTCGACTGTGCCTTCTAGTTGCCAGCCATCTGTTGTT
TGCCCCTCCCCCGTGCCTTCCTTGACCCTGGAAGGTGCCACTCCCACTGTCCTTTCCTAATAAAATGAGG
AAATTGCATCGCATTGTCTGAGTAGGTGTCATTCTATTCTGGGGGGTGGGGTGGGGCAGGACAGCAAGGG
GGAGGATTGGGAAGACAATAGCAGGCATGCTGGGGATGCGGTGGGCTCTATGGCTTCTGAGGCGGAAAGA
ACCAGCTGGGGCTCTAGGGGGTATCCCC
[124 nt withheld, positions 2339-2462]
C
[91 nt withheld, positions 2464-2554]
AGGGTGATGGTTCACGTACCTAGAAGTTCCTATTCCGAAGTTCCTATTCTCTAGAAAGTATAGGAACTTC
CTTGGCCAAAAAGCCTGAACTCACCGCGACGTCTGTCGAGAAGTTTCTGATCGAAAAGTTCGACAGCGTC
TCCGACCTGATGCAGCTCTCGGAGGGCGAAGAATCTCGTGCTTTCAGCTTCGATGTAGGAGGGCGTGGAT
ATGTCCTGCGGGTAAATAGCTGCGCCGATGGTTTCTACAAAGATCGTTATGTTTATCGGCACTTTGCATC
GGCCGCGCTCCCGATTCCGGAAGTGCTTGACATTGGGGAATTCAGCGAGAGCCTGACCTATTGCATCTCC
CGCCGTGCACAGGGTGTCACGTTGCAAGACCTGCCTGAAACCGAACTGCCCGCTGTTCTGCAGCCGGTCG
CGGAGGCCATGGATGCGATCGCTGCGGCCGATCTTAGCCAGACGAGCGGGTTCGGCCCATTCGGACCGCA
AGGAATCGGTCAATACACTACATGGCGTGATTTCATATGCGCGATTGCTGATCCCCATGTGTATCACTGG
CAAACTGTGATGGACGACACCGTCAGTGCGTCCGTCGCGCAGGCTCTCGATGAGCTGATGCTTTGGGCCG
AGGACTGCCCCGAAGTCCGGCACCTCGTGCACGCGGATTTCGGCTCCAACAATGTCCTGACGGACAATGG
CCGCATAACAGCGGTCATTGACTGGAGCGAGGCGATGTTCGGGGATTCCCAATACGAGGTCGCCAACATC
TTCTTCTGGAGGCCGTGGTTGGCTTGTATGGAGCAGCAGACGCGCTACTTCGAGCGGAGGCATCCGGAGC
TTGCAGGATCGCCGCGGCTCCGGGCGTATATGCTCCGCATTGGTCTTGACCAACTCTATCAGAGCTTGGT
TGACGGCAATTTCGATGATGCAGCTTGGGCGCAGGGTCGATGCGACGCAATCGTCCGATCCGGAGCCGGG
ACTGTCGGGCGTACACAAATCGCCCGCAGAAGCGCGGCCGTCTGGACCGATGGCTGTGTAGAAGTACTCG
CCGATAGTGGAAACCGACGCCCCAGCACTCGTCCGAGGGCAAAGGAATAGCACGTACTACGAGATTTCGA
TTCCACCGCCGCCTTCTATGAAAGGTTGGGCTTCGGAATCGTTTTCCGGGACGCCGGCTGGATGATCCTC
CAGCGCGGGGATCTCATGCTGGAGTTCTTCGCCCACCCCAACTTGTTTATTGCAGCTTATAATGGTTACA
AATAAAGCAATAGCATCACAAATTTCACAAATAAAGCATTTTTTTCACTGCATTCTAGTTGTGGTTTGTC
CAAACTCATCAATGTATCTTATCATGTCTGTATACCGTCGACCTCTAGCTAGAGCTTGGCGTAATCATGG
TCATAGCTGTTTCCTGTGTGAAATTGTTATCCGCTCACAATTCCACACAACATACGAGCCGGAAGCATAA
AGTGTAAAGCCTGGGGTGCCTAATGAGTGAGCTAACTCACATTAATTGCGTTGCGCTCACTGCCCGCTTT
CCAGTCGGGAAACCTGTCGTGCCAGCTGCATTAATGAATCGGCCAACGCGCGGGGAGAGGCGGTTTGCGT
ATTGGGCGCTCTTCCGCTTCCTCGCTCACTGACTCGCTGCGCTCGGTCGTTCGGCTGCGGCGAGCGGTAT
CAGCTCACTCAAAGGCGGTAATACGGTTATCCACAGAATCAGGGGATAACGCAGGAAAGAACATGTGAGC
AAAAGGCCAGCAAAAGGCCAGGAACCGTAAAAAGGCCGCGTTGCTGGCGTTTTTCCATAGGCTCCGCCCC
CCTGACGAGCATCACAAAAATCGACGCTCAAGTCAGAGGTGGCGAAACCCGACAGGACTATAAAGATACC
AGGCGTTTCCCCCTGGAAGCTCCCTCGTGCGCTCTCCTGTTCCGACCCTGCCGCTTACCGGATACCTGTC
CGCCTTTCTCCCTTCGGGAAGCGTGGCGCTTTCTCATAGCTCACGCTGTAGGTATCTCAGTTCGGTGTAG
GTCGTTCGCTCCAAGCTGGGCTGTGTGCACGAACCCCCCGTTCAGCCCGACCGCTGCGCCTTATCCGGTA
ACTATCGTCTTGAGTCCAACCCGGTAAGACACGACTTATCGCCACTGGCAGCAGCCACTGGTAACAGGAT
TAGCAGAGCGAGGTATGTAGGCGGTGCTACAGAGTTCTTGAAGTGGTGGCCTAACTACGGCTACACTAGA
AGAACAGTATTTGGTATCTGCGCTCTGCTGAAGCCAGTTACCTTCGGAAAAAGAGTTGGTAGCTCTTGAT
CCGGCAAACAAACCACCGCTGGTAGCGGTGGTTTTTTTGTTTGCAAGCAGCAGATTACGCGCAGAAAAAA
AGGATCTCAAGAAGATCCTTTGATCTTTTCTACGGGGTCTGACGCTCAGTGGAACGAAAACTCACGTTAA
GGGATTTTGGTCATGAGATTATCAAAAAGGATCTTCACCTAGATCCTTTTAAATTAAAAATGAAGTTTTA
AATCAATCTAAAGTATATATGAGTAAACTTGGTCTGACAGTTACCAATGCTTAATCAGTGAGGCACCTAT
CTCAGCGATCTGTCTATTTCGTTCATCCATAGTTGCCTGACTCCCCGTCGTGTAGATAACTACGATACGG
GAGGGCTTACCATCTGGCCCCAGTGCTGCAATGATACCGCGAGACCCACGCTCACCGGCTCCAGATTTAT
CAGCAATAAACCAGCCAGCCGGAAGGGCCGAGCGCAGAAGTGGTCCTGCAACTTTATCCGCCTCCATCCA
GTCTATTAATTGTTGCCGGGAAGCTAGAGTAAGTAGTTCGCCAGTTAATAGTTTGCGCAACGTTGTTGCC
ATTGCTACAGGCATCGTGGTGTCACGCTCGTCGTTTGGTATGGCTTCATTCAGCTCCGGTTCCCAACGAT
CAAGGCGAGTTACATGATCCCCCATGTTGTGCAAAAAAGCGGTTAGCTCCTTCGGTCCTCCGATCGTTGT
CAGAAGTAAGTTGGCCGCAGTGTTATCACTCATGGTTATGGCAGCACTGCATAATTCTCTTACTGTCATG
CCATCCGTAAGATGCTTTTCTGTGACTGGTGAGTACTCAACCAAGTCATTCTGAGAATAGTGTATGCGGC
GACCGAGTTGCTCTTGCCCGGCGTCAATACGGGATAATACCGCGCCACATAGCAGAACTTTAAAAGTGCT
CATCATTGGAAAACGTTCTTCGGGGCGAAAACTCTCAAGGATCTTACCGCTGTTGAGATCCAGTTCGATG
TAACCCACTCGTGCACCCAACTGATCTTCAGCATCTTTTACTTTCACCAGCGTTTCTGGGTGAGCAAAAA
CAGGAAGGCAAAATGCCGCAAAAAAGGGAATAAGGGCGACACGGAAATGTTGAATACTCATACTCTTCCT
TTTTCAATATTATTGAAGCATTTATCAGGGTTATTGTCTCATGAGCGGATACATATTTGAATGTATTTAG
AAAAATAAACAAATAGGGGTTCCGCGCACATTTCCCCGAAAAGTGCCACCTGACGTC
Features (pLannotate 1.2.2; 21 found; start..end, strand, type, name):
     28..80      -  misc_feature   bom (fragment): basis of mobility region from pBR322
    235..614     +  enhancer       CMV enhancer: human cytomegalovirus immediate early enhancer
    615..818     +  promoter       CMV promoter: human cytomegalovirus (CMV) immediate early promoter
    820..839     +  promoter       PLtetO-1 promoter (fragment): modified phage lambda PL promoter with tet operator sites (Lutz and Bujard, 1997)
    841..860     +  promoter       PLtetO-1 promoter (fragment): modified phage lambda PL promoter with tet operator sites (Lutz and Bujard, 1997)
    868..901     +  promoter       TRE3GV promoter (fragment): 3rd-generation Tet-responsive promoter that can be activated by binding of Tet-On® 3G, optimized for retroviral and lentiviral vectors
   1005..2015    +  CDS            DNAJB4: DNJB4_HUMAN - Also known as DNAJW, HLJ1. Experimental evidence at protein level: Swiss-Prot protein existence level 1. Probable chaperone. Stimulates ATP hydrolysis and the folding of unfolded proteins mediated by HSPA1A/B (in vitro) (PubMed:24318877). From Homo sapiens (Human).
   2069..2293    +  polyA_signal   bGH poly(A) signal: bovine growth hormone polyadenylation signal
   2297..2318    +  promoter       SV40 promoter (fragment): SV40 enhancer and early promoter
   2339..2572    +  rep_origin     f1 ori (fragment) (sequence partly withheld): f1 bacteriophage origin of replication; arrow indicates direction of (+) strand synthesis
   2577..2624    +  protein_bind   FRT: FLP-mediated recombination occurs in the 8-bp core sequence TCTAGAAA (Turan and Bode, 2011). FLP recombinase from the Saccharomyces cerevisiae 2μ plasmid
   2632..3654    +  CDS            HygR: aminoglycoside phosphotransferase from E. coli; aph(4)-Ia; confers resistance to hygromycin
   3664..3789    +  CDS            ble (fragment): BLE_KLEPN - Experimental evidence at protein level: Swiss-Prot protein existence level 1. Binding protein with a strong affinity to the bleomycin family of antibiotics. Binds to CL990; an antimitotic-antibiotic compound. From Klebsiella pneumoniae.
   3784..3905    +  polyA_signal   SV40 poly(A) signal: SV40 polyadenylation signal
   3978..3994    -  protein_bind   lac operator: The lac repressor binds to the lac operator to inhibit transcription in E. coli. This inhibition can be relieved by adding lactose or isopropyl-β-D-thiogalactopyranoside (IPTG). lac repressor encoded by lacI
   4002..4032    -  promoter       lac promoter: promoter for the E. coli lac operon
   4047..4068    -  protein_bind   CAP binding site: CAP binding activates transcription in the presence of cAMP. E. coli catabolite activator protein
   4081..4173    -  CDS            lacI (fragment): lac repressor; lacI; The lac repressor binds to the lac operator to inhibit transcription in E. coli. This inhibition can be relieved by adding lactose or isopropyl-β-D-thiogalactopyranoside (IPTG).
   4356..4944    -  rep_origin     ori: high-copy-number ColE1/pMB1/pBR322/pUC origin of replication
   5115..5975    -  CDS            AmpR: β-lactamase; bla; confers resistance to ampicillin, carbenicillin, and related antibiotics
   5976..6080    -  promoter       AmpR promoter: bla
