[The description below was written by a language model from this plasmid's Addgene catalogue record and pLannotate feature annotations shown in this document.]
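Description:
pcDNA5/FRT/TO DNAJB4 is a mammalian expression plasmid built on the Invitrogen pcDNA5/FRT/TO backbone and carrying the human DNAJB4 cDNA (also called Hsc40, HLJ1 or DNAJW), a member of the HSP40/DNAJ co-chaperone family that stimulates ATP hydrolysis and client folding by HSP70 proteins. The roughly 1 kb coding sequence was inserted between BamHI and NotI sites, both retained, and the record lists no epitope tag or reporter fusion. In bacteria the plasmid is maintained through a high-copy ColE1/pUC-type origin and selected with ampicillin via the β-lactamase gene. Small fragments annotated as f1 ori, lac regulatory elements, lacI and ble appear to be backbone remnants rather than functional modules.

Expression is driven by the CMV immediate-early enhancer and promoter, followed directly by two short tet operator matches (annotated as PLtetO-1 and TRE fragments). In cells that express the Tet repressor, transcription is held off until tetracycline or doxycycline is added. In cells lacking the repressor, the promoter behaves constitutively. The transcript terminates at the bGH polyadenylation signal. Downstream lies an FRT site placed immediately before a hygromycin resistance coding sequence with an SV40 poly(A) signal but no annotated promoter of its own. This is the usual Flp-mediated integration design, in which recombination into a genomic FRT landing site supplies the upstream elements needed for hygromycin resistance, yielding isogenic single-copy stable lines.

The plasmid belongs to a human HSPH/HSPA/DNAJ chaperone expression library. The depositor cautions that inserts were amplified from pooled reference RNA derived from ten cell lines, so polymorphisms may be present, and clones were verified only for gene identity.
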