Addgene plasmid #19472: pcDNA5/FRT/TO DNAJB4
Depositing lab: Harm Kampinga. Publication: Computational analysis of the human HSPH/HSPA/DNAJ family and cloning of a human HSPH/HSPA/DNAJ expression library. Hageman J, Kampinga HH. Cell Stress Chaperones. 2009 Jan;14(1):1-21. doi: 10.1007/s12192-008-0060-2. Epub 2008 Aug 7. PubMed 18686016.
Backbone
  Vector backbone: pcDNA5/FRT/TO
  Backbone manufacturer: Invitrogen
  Backbone size w/o insert (bp): 5137
  Vector type: Mammalian Expression
  Selectable markers: Hygromycin
Growth in bacteria
  Bacterial resistance: Ampicillin, 100 μg/mL
  Growth temperature: 37°C
  Growth strain: DH5alpha
  Copy number: High Copy
Gene/Insert
  Gene/Insert name: DNAJB4 (alt name: Hsc40)
  Species: H. sapiens (human)
  Insert size (bp): 1019
  Entrez Gene: DNAJB4 (a.k.a. DNAJW, DjB4, HLJ1)
  Cloning method: Restriction Enzyme; 5′ cloning site BamHI (not destroyed); 3′ cloning site NotI (not destroyed)
  Sequencing primers: 5′ LNCX; 3′ BGH-rev
Terms and licenses: Academic/Nonprofit Terms; Industry Terms: Not Available to Industry
Depositor comments: Family: HSP40 Disclaimer: For cloning the various HSP genes, the Stratagene reference RNA for cDNA synthesis was used and genes were amplified from this mixture that originates from 10 different cell lines from different somatic origin and ultimately coming from 10 different individuals. This strategy was used to maximize the chance for the presence of individual HSP transcripts. Users must be aware that this mixture thus represents 20 complete haploid genomes, meaning that for each individual gene there might be polymorphisms that could potentially have functional consequences. The library was sequence verified only for the presence of the correct gene.
How to cite: pcDNA5/FRT/TO DNAJB4 was a gift from Harm Kampinga (Addgene plasmid # 19472 ; http://n2t.net/addgene:19472 ; RRID:Addgene_19472)
