>Addgene plasmid #19472 | pcDNA5/FRT/TO DNAJB4 | addgene partial sequence | sequence record 25249 | 19472 with BGH-rev
AGCGGCCGCCTATGAGGCAGGAAGATGTTTCCTAAGTACTTCTTTGGATGAAGAAGATATAGTATCTGGG
AAGGACACCTCAAATTCTATTAGAAGGTCACCACGTTGGTCAGGATTTTTTGGAAATGGCAGCCCATATC
CAATAATTCTTCTCCTCATTCCGGGTTTCACAATATCATTTACTGACATAGGTATGTTTCTTCCATCCAG
TGTTGGTACATTAATTGAGCAGCCACACAATGCCTCTCGTAAACTAATTTTAGCAGTATAAATTATATTT
GATCCATCCCTTTTAAATTTTGGATGATCTTTGTCTTTAATGATAAAAACAATGTCTGCTGGAATACTAT
TTGGTGTTTCATCTCCTTCTCTTGGAAAAGTAATTTTGGTGCCTTCTTTCCACCCTTTTTTAATCTCAAT
GGTAAGAATTTTGTCCTCAGATCTGTAACTCCTTCCATCAGCGTTTAGCCTTTTTCGAGAAATCTTCATC
CGTTTGGTACAACCACTATATATCTCTTCAAGTGATACTCTAAGTTCATGAATAACTGGAGGATCTTGTT
TGAGGCGGGATGGCCCCACAGAATTCCTGTCTCTTGGATATCCATTCATGCTGAAACCAAAGGCACTAAA
AGGATCACCATCTATTTCCATTTCTTCAGAATCTCTACCACCACCCATTCGTCTTCCAAAGAAAATTTCA
AAGGGGTTGGACCCTCCGAAAAATGCAGCAAATGTAGCATGAGGATCGCCATGAAAGGTGTACCGGAAGG
TACCTCCTTGTCCATCAGTACCTCCTGCTCCTCCTTTCAACCCTTCCTCCCCAAACTGATCATATATTTC
TCTCTTTTTAGGATCACTCAATACTTCATAAGCTTCTGCGACCTCTTTAAATTTTTCCTCTGCCTGAGGA
GA
